>Addgene plasmid #119280 | ID1-pLVXT | addgene full sequence | sequence record 237539 | Addgene NGS Result
TTCACTCGAGTTTACTCCCTATCAGTGATAGAGAACGTATGTCGAGTTTACTCCCTATCAGTGATAGAGA
ACGATGTCGAGTTTACTCCCTATCAGTGATAGAGAACGTATGTCGAGTTTACTCCCTATCAGTGATAGAG
AACGTATGTCGAGTTTACTCCCTATCAGTGATAGAGAACGTATGTCGAGTTTATCCCTATCAGTGATAGA
GAACGTATGTCGAGTTTACTCCCTATCAGTGATAGAGAACGTATGTCGAGGTAGGCGTGTACGGTGGGAG
GCCTATATAAGCAGAGCTCGTTTAGTGAACCGTCAGATCGCCTGGAGAAGGATCCATGAAGGTCGCCAGT
GGCAGTGCCGCAGCCGCTGCAGGCCCTAGCTGTTCGCTGAAGGCGGGCAGGACAGCGGGCGAGGTGGTAC
TTGGTCTGTCGGAGCAAAGCGTGGCCATCTCGCGCTGCGCTGGGACGCGCCTGCCCGCCTTGCTGGACGA
GCAGCAGGTGAACGTCCTGCTCTACGACATGAACGGCTGCTACTCACGCCTCAAGGAGCTGGTGCCCACC
CTGCCCCAGAACCGCAAAGTGAGCAAGGTGGAGATCCTGCAGCATGTAATCGACTACATCAGGGACCTGC
AGCTGGAGCTGAACTCGGAGTCTGAAGTCGGGACCACCGGAGGCCGGGGACTGCCTGTCCGCGCCCCGCT
CAGCACCCTGAACGGCGAGATCAGTGCCTTGGCGGCCGAGGCGGCATGTGTTCCAGCCGACGATCGCATC
TTGTGTCGCTGAGAATTCTACCGGGTAGGGGAGGCGCTTTTCCCAAGGCAGTCTGGAGCATGCGCTTTAG
CAGCCCCGCTGGGCACTTGGCGCTACACAAGTGGCCTCTGGCCTCGCACACATTCCACATCCACCGGTAG
GCGCCAACCGGCTCCGTTCTTTGGTGGCCCCTTCGCGCCACCTTCTACTCCTCCCCTAGTCAGGAAGTTC
CCCCCCGCCCCGCAGCTCGCGTCGTGCAGGACGTGACAAATGGAAGTAGCACGTCTCACTAGTCTCGTGC
AGATGGACAGCACCGCTGAGCAATGGAAGCGGGTAGGCCTTTGGGGCAGCGGCCAATAGCAGCTTTGCTC
CTTCGCTTTCTGGGCTCAGAGGCTGGGAAGGGGTGGGTCCGGGGGCGGGCTCAGGGGCGGGCTCAGGGGC
GGGGCGGGCGCCCGAAGGTCCTCCGGAGGCCCGGCATTCTGCACGCTTCAAAAGCGCACGTCTGCCGCGC
TGTTCTCCTCTTCCTCATCTCCGGGCCTTTCGACCTGCAGCCCAAGCTTACCATGACCGAGTACAAGCCC
ACGGTGCGCCTCGCCACCCGCGACGACGTCCCCAGGGCCGTACGCACCCTCGCCGCCGCGTTCGCCGACT
ACCCCGCCACGCGCCACACCGTCGATCCGGACCGCCACATCGAGCGGGTCACCGAGCTGCAAGAACTCTT
CCTCACGCGCGTCGGGCTCGACATCGGCAAGGTGTGGGTCGCGGACGACGGCGCCGCGGTGGCGGTCTGG
ACCACGCCGGAGAGCGTCGAAGCGGGGGCGGTGTTCGCCGAGATCGGCCCGCGCATGGCCGAGTTGAGCG
GTTCCCGGCTGGCCGCGCAGCAACAGATGGAAGGCCTCCTGGCGCCGCACCGGCCCAAGGAGCCCGCGTG
GTTCCTGGCCACCGTCGGCGTCTCGCCCGACCACCAGGGCAAGGGTCTGGGCAGCGCCGTCGTGCTCCCC
GGAGTGGAGGCGGCCGAGCGCGCCGGGGTGCCCGCCTTCCTGGAGACCTCCGCGCCCCGCAACCTCCCCT
TCTACGAGCGGCTCGGCTTCACCGTCACCGCCGACGTCGAGGTGCCCGAAGGACCGCGCACCTGGTGCAT
GACCCGCAAGCCCGGTGCCTGACGGGCGCGTCTGGAACAATCAACCTCTGGATTACAAAATTTGTGAAAG
ATTGACTGGTATTCTTAACTATGTTGCTCCTTTTACGCTATGTGGATACGCTGCTTTAATGCCTTTGTAT
CATGCTATTGCTTCCCGTATGGCTTTCATTTTCTCCTCCTTGTATAAATCCTGGTTGCTGTCTCTTTATG
AGGAGTTGTGGCCCGTTGTCAGGCAACGTGGCGTGGTGTGCACTGTGTTTGCTGACGCAACCCCCACTGG
TTGGGGCATTGCCACCACCTGTCAGCTCCTTTCCGGGACTTTCGCTTTCCCCCTCCCTATTGCCACGGCG
GAACTCATCGCCGCCTGCCTTGCCCGCTGCTGGACAGGGGCTCGGCTGTTGGGCACTGACAATTCCGTGG
TGTTGTCGGGGAAGCTGACGTCCTTTCCATGGCTGCTCGCCTGTGTTGCCACCTGGATTCTGCGCGGGAC
GTCCTTCTGCTACGTCCCTTCGGCCCTCAATCCAGCGGACCTTCCTTCCCGCGGCCTGCTGCCGGCTCTG
CGGCCTCTTCCGCGTCTTCGCCTTCGCCCTCAGACGAGTCGGATCTCCCTTTGGGCCGCCTCCCCGCCTG
GAATTAATTCTGCAGTCGAGACCTAGAAAAACATGGAGCAATCACAAGTAGCAATACAGCAGCTACCAAT
GCTGATTGTGCCTGGCTAGAAGCACAAGAGGAGGAGGAGGTGGGTTTTCCAGTCACACCTCAGGTACCTT
TAAGACCAATGACTTACAAGGCAGCTGTAGATCTTAGCCACTTTTTAAAAGAAAAGAGGGGACTGGAAGG
GCTAATTCACTCCCAACGAAGACAAGATATCCTTGATCTGTGGATCTACCACACACAAGGCTACTTCCCT
GATTAGCAGAACTACACACCAGGGCCAGGGGTCAGATATCCACTGACCTTTGGATGGTGCTACAAGCTAG
TACCAGTTGAGCCAGATAAGGTAGAAGAGGCCAATAAAGGAGAGAACACCAGCTTGTTACACCCTGTGAG
CCTGCATGGGATGGATGACCCGGAGAGAGAAGTGTTAGAGTGGAGGTTTGACAGCCGCCTAGCATTTCAT
CACGTGGCCCGAGAGCTGCATCCGGAGTACTTCAAGAACTGCTGATATCGAGCTTGCTACAAGGGACTTT
CCGCTGGGGACTTTCCAGGGAGGCGTGGCCTGGGCGGGACTGGGGAGTGGCGAGCCCTCAGATCCTGCAT
ATAAGCAGCTGCTTTTTGCCTGTACTGGGTCTCTCTGGTTAGACCAGATCTGAGCCTGGGAGCTCTCTGG
CTAACTAGGGAACCCACTGCTTAAGCCTCAATAAAGCTTGCCTTGAGTGCTTCAAGTAGTGTGTGCCCGT
CTGTTGTGTGACTCTGGTAACTAGAGATCCCTCAGACCCTTTTAGTCAGTGTGGAAAATCTCTAGCAGTA
GTAGTTCATGTCATCTTATTATTCAGTATTTATAACTTGCAAAGAAATGAATATCAGAGAGTGAGAGGCC
TTGACATTGCTAGCGTTTACCGTCGACCTCTAGCTAGAGCTTGGCGTAATCATGGTCATAGCTGTTTCCT
GTGTGAAATTGTTATCCGCTCACAATTCCACACAACATACGAGCCGGAAGCATAAAGTGTAAAGCCTGGG
GTGCCTAATGAGTGAGCTAACTCACATTAATTGCGTTGCGCTCACTGCCCGCTTTCCAGTCGGGAAACCT
GTCGTGCCAGCTGCATTAATGAATCGGCCAACGCGCGGGGAGAGGCGGTTTGCGTATTGGGCGCTCTTCC
GCTTCCTCGCTCACTGACTCGCTGCGCTCGGTCGTTCGGCTGCGGCGAGCGGTATCAGCTCACTCAAAGG
CGGTAATACGGTTATCCACAGAATCAGGGGATAACGCAGGAAAGAACATGTGAGCAAAAGGCCAGCAAAA
GGCCAGGAACCGTAAAAAGGCCGCGTTGCTGGCGTTTTTCCATAGGCTCCGCCCCCCTGACGAGCATCAC
AAAAATCGACGCTCAAGTCAGAGGTGGCGAAACCCGACAGGACTATAAAGATACCAGGCGTTTCCCCCTG
GAAGCTCCCTCGTGCGCTCTCCTGTTCCGACCCTGCCGCTTACCGGATACCTGTCCGCCTTTCTCCCTTC
GGGAAGCGTGGCGCTTTCTCATAGCTCACGCTGTAGGTATCTCAGTTCGGTGTAGGTCGTTCGCTCCAAG
CTGGGCTGTGTGCACGAACCCCCCGTTCAGCCCGACCGCTGCGCCTTATCCGGTAACTATCGTCTTGAGT
CCAACCCGGTAAGACACGACTTATCGCCACTGGCAGCAGCCACTGGTAACAGGATTAGCAGAGCGAGGTA
TGTAGGCGGTGCTACAGAGTTCTTGAAGTGGTGGCCTAACTACGGCTACACTAGAAGAACAGTATTTGGT
ATCTGCGCTCTGCTGAAGCCAGTTACCTTCGGAAAAAGAGTTGGTAGCTCTTGATCCGGCAAACAAACCA
CCGCTGGTAGCGGTGGTTTTTTTGTTTGCAAGCAGCAGATTACGCGCAGAAAAAAAGGATCTCAAGAAGA
TCCTTTGATCTTTTCTACGGGGTCTGACGCTCAGTGGAACGAAAACTCACGTTAAGGGATTTTGGTCATG
AGATTATCAAAAAGGATCTTCACCTAGATCCTTTTAAATTAAAAATGAAGTTTTAAATCAATCTAAAGTA
TATATGAGTAAACTTGGTCTGACAGTTACCAATGCTTAATCAGTGAGGCACCTATCTCAGCGATCTGTCT
ATTTCGTTCATCCATAGTTGCCTGACTCCCCGTCGTGTAGATAACTACGATACGGGAGGGCTTACCATCT
GGCCCCAGTGCTGCAATGATACCGCGAGACCCACGCTCACCGGCTCCAGATTTATCAGCAATAAACCAGC
CAGCCGGAAGGGCCGAGCGCAGAAGTGGTCCTGCAACTTTATCCGCCTCCATCCAGTCTATTAATTGTTG
CCGGGAAGCTAGAGTAAGTAGTTCGCCAGTTAATAGTTTGCGCAACGTTGTTGCCATTGCTACAGGCATC
GTGGTGTCACGCTCGTCGTTTGGTATGGCTTCATTCAGCTCCGGTTCCCAACGATCAAGGCGAGTTACAT
GATCCCCCATGTTGTGCAAAAAAGCGGTTAGCTCCTTCGGTCCTCCGATCGTTGTCAGAAGTAAGTTGGC
CGCAGTGTTATCACTCATGGTTATGGCAGCACTGCATAATTCTCTTACTGTCATGCCATCCGTAAGATGC
TTTTCTGTGACTGGTGAGTACTCAACCAAGTCATTCTGAGAATAGTGTATGCGGCGACCGAGTTGCTCTT
GCCCGGCGTCAATACGGGATAATACCGCGCCACATAGCAGAACTTTAAAAGTGCTCATCATTGGAAAACG
TTCTTCGGGGCGAAAACTCTCAAGGATCTTACCGCTGTTGAGATCCAGTTCGATGTAACCCACTCGTGCA
CCCAACTGATCTTCAGCATCTTTTACTTTCACCAGCGTTTCTGGGTGAGCAAAAACAGGAAGGCAAAATG
CCGCAAAAAAGGGAATAAGGGCGACACGGAAATGTTGAATACTCATACTCTTCCTTTTTCAATATTATTG
AAGCATTTATCAGGGTTATTGTCTCATGAGCGGATACATATTTGAATGTATTTAGAAAAATAAACAAATA
GGGGTTCCGCGCACATTTCCCCGAAAAGTGCCACCTGACGTCGACGGATCGGGAGATCAACTTGTTTATT
GCAGCTTATAATGGTTACAAATAAAGCAATAGCATCACAAATTTCACAAATAAAGCATTTTTTTCACTGC
ATTCTAGTTGTGGTTTGTCCAAACTCATCAATGTATCTTATCATGTCTGGATCAACTGGATAACTCAAGC
TAACCAAAATCATCCCAAACTTCCCACCCCATACCCTATTACCACTGCCAATTACCTGTGGTTTCATTTA
CTCTAAACCTGTGATTCCTCTGAATTATTTTCATTTTAAAGAAATTGYWYTWRWYMWRTRWKTMCTMYRA
AYTWWKTWSWTKKWAARGAAATTGTATTTGTTAAATATGTACTACAAACTTAGTAGTTGGAAGGGCTAAT
TCACTCCCAAAGAAGACAAGATATCCTTGATCTGTGGATCTACCACACACAAGGCTACTTCCCTGATTAG
CAGAACTACACACCAGGGCCAGGGGTCAGATATCCACTGACCTTTGGATGGTGCTACAAGCTAGTACCAG
TTGAGCCAGATAAGGTAGAAGAGGCCAATAAAGGAGAGAACACCAGCTTGTTACACCCTGTGAGCCTGCA
TGGGATGGATGACCCGGAGAGAGAAGTGTTAGAGTGGAGGTTTGACAGCCGCCTAGCATTTCATCACGTG
GCCCGAGAGCTGCATCCGGAGTACTTCAAGAACTGCTGATATCGAGCTTGCTACAAGGGACTTTCCGCTG
GGGACTTTCCAGGGAGGCGTGGCCTGGGCGGGACTGGGGAGTGGCGAGCCCTCAGATCCTGCATATAAGC
AGCTGCTTTTTGCCTGTACTGGGTCTCTCTGGTTAGACCAGATCTGAGCCTGGGAGCTCTCTGGCTAACT
AGGGAACCCACTGCTTAAGCCTCAATAAAGCTTGCCTTGAGTGCTTCAAGTAGTGTGTGCCCGTCTGTTG
TGTGACTCTGGTAACTAGAGATCCCTCAGACCCTTTTAGTCAGTGTGGAAAATCTCTAGCAGTGGCGCCC
GAACAGGGACTTGAAAGCGAAAGGGAAACCAGAGGAGCTCTCTCGACGCAGGACTCGGCTTGCTGAAGCG
CGCACGGCAAGAGGCGAGGGGCGGCGACTGGTGAGTACGCCAAAAATTTTGACTAGCGGAGGCTAGAAGG
AGAGAGATGGGTGCGAGAGCGTCAGTATTAAGCGGGGGAGAATTAGATCGCGATGGGAAAAAATTCGGTT
AAGGCCAGGGGGAAAGAAAAAATATAAATTAAAACATATAGTATGGGCAAGCAGGGAGCTAGAACGATTC
GCAGTTAATCCTGGCCTGTTAGAAACATCAGAAGGCTGTAGACAAATACTGGGACAGCTACAACCATCCC
TTCAGACAGGATCAGAAGAACTTAGATCATTATATAATACAGTAGCAACCCTCTATTGTGTGCATCAAAG
GATAGAGATAAAAGACACCAAGGAAGCTTTAGACAAGATAGAGGAAGAGCAAAACAAAAGTAAGACCACC
GCACAGCAAGCGGCCGGCCGCTGATCTTCAGACCTGGAGGAGGAGATATGAGGGACAATTGGAGAAGTGA
ATTATATAAATATAAAGTAGTAAAAATTGAACCATTAGGAGTAGCACCCACCAAGGCAAAGAGAAGAGTG
GTGCAGAGAGAAAAAAGAGCAGTGGGAATAGGAGCTTTGTTCCTTGGGTTCTTGGGAGCAGCAGGAAGCA
CTATGGGCGCAGCGTCAATGACGCTGACGGTACAGGCCAGACAATTATTGTCTGGTATAGTGCAGCAGCA
GAACAATTTGCTGAGGGCTATTGAGGCGCAACAGCATCTGTTGCAACTCACAGTCTGGGGCATCAAGCAG
CTCCAGGCAAGAATCCTGGCTGTGGAAAGATACCTAAAGGATCAACAGCTCCTGGGGATTTGGGGTTGCT
CTGGAAAACTCATTTGCACCACTGCTGTGCCTTGGAATGCTAGTTGGAGTAATAAATCTCTGGAACAGAT
TTGGAATCACACGACCTGGATGGAGTGGGACAGAGAAATTAACAATTACACAAGCTTAATACACTCCTTA
ATTGAAGAATCGCAAAACCAGCAAGAAAAGAATGAACAAGAATTATTGGAATTAGATAAATGGGCAAGTT
TGTGGAATTGGTTTAACATAACAAATTGGCTGTGGTATATAAAATTATTCATAATGATAGTAGGAGGCTT
GGTAGGTTTAAGAATAGTTTTTGCTGTACTTTCTATAGTGAATAGAGTTAGGCAGGGATATTCACCATTA
TCGTTTCAGACCCACCTCCCAACCCCGAGGGGACCCGACAGGCCCGAAGGAATAGAAGAAGAAGGTGGAG
AGAGAGACAGAGACAGATCCATTCGATTAGTGAACGGATCTCGACGGTATCGCCTTTAAAAGAAAAGGGG
GGATTGGGGGGTACAGTGCAGGGGAAAGAATAGTAGACATAATAGCAACAGACATACAAACTAAAGAATT
ACAAAAACAAATTACAAAAATTCAAAATTTTCGGGTTTATTACAGGGACAGCAGAGATCCAGTTTATCGA
TGAGGCCCTTTCGTC
Features (pLannotate 1.2.2; 22 found; start..end, strand, type, name):
      8..322     +  promoter       tight TRE promoter: Tet-responsive promoter PTight, consisting of seven tet operator sequences followed by the minimal CMV promoter
    336..779     +  CDS            ID1: ID1_HUMAN - Also known as BHLHB24, ID. Experimental evidence at protein level: Swiss-Prot protein existence level 1. Transcriptional regulator (lacking a basic DNA binding domain) which negatively regulates the basic helix-loop-helix (bHLH) transcription factors by forming heterodimers and inhibiting their DNA binding and transcriptional activity. Implicated in regulating a variety of cellular processes, including cellular growth, senescence, differentiation, apoptosis, angiogenesis, and neoplastic transformation. Inhibits skeletal muscle and cardiac myocyte differentiation. Regulates the circ
    793..1292    +  promoter       PGK promoter: mouse phosphoglycerate kinase 1 promoter
   1313..1912    +  CDS            PuroR: puromycin N-acetyltransferase; pac from Streptomyces alboniger; confers resistance to puromycin
   1929..2517    +  misc_feature   WPRE: woodchuck hepatitis virus posttranscriptional regulatory element
   2534..3052    +  CDS            nef (fragment): NEF_HV1BR - Experimental evidence at protein level: Swiss-Prot protein existence level 1. Extracellular Nef protein targets CD4(+) T-lymphocytes for apoptosis by interacting with CXCR4 surface receptors (PubMed:14990729). From Human immunodeficiency virus type 1 group M subtype B (isolate BRU/LAI) (HIV-1).
   3100..3357    +  LTR            5' LTR (truncated): truncated 5' long terminal repeat (LTR) from HIV-1
   3509..3525    -  protein_bind   lac operator: The lac repressor binds to the lac operator to inhibit transcription in E. coli. This inhibition can be relieved by adding lactose or isopropyl-β-D-thiogalactopyranoside (IPTG). lac repressor encoded by lacI
   3533..3563    -  promoter       lac promoter: promoter for the E. coli lac operon
   3578..3599    -  protein_bind   CAP binding site: CAP binding activates transcription in the presence of cAMP. E. coli catabolite activator protein
   3612..3704    -  CDS            lacI (fragment): lac repressor; lacI; The lac repressor binds to the lac operator to inhibit transcription in E. coli. This inhibition can be relieved by adding lactose or isopropyl-β-D-thiogalactopyranoside (IPTG).
   3887..4475    -  rep_origin     ori: high-copy-number ColE1/pMB1/pBR322/pUC origin of replication
   4646..5506    -  CDS            AmpR: β-lactamase; bla; confers resistance to ampicillin, carbenicillin, and related antibiotics
   5507..5611    -  promoter       AmpR promoter: bla
   5659..5793    +  polyA_signal   SV40 poly(A) signal: SV40 polyadenylation signal
   6007..6336    +  CDS            nef (fragment): NEF_HV1BR - Experimental evidence at protein level: Swiss-Prot protein existence level 1. Extracellular Nef protein targets CD4(+) T-lymphocytes for apoptosis by interacting with CXCR4 surface receptors (PubMed:14990729). From Human immunodeficiency virus type 1 group M subtype B (isolate BRU/LAI) (HIV-1).
   6384..6641    +  LTR            5' LTR (truncated): truncated 5' long terminal repeat (LTR) from HIV-1
   6688..6813    +  misc_feature   HIV-1 Ψ: packaging signal of human immunodeficiency virus type 1
   6797..7135    +  CDS            HIV-1 gag (fragment): gag protein from human immunodeficiency virus 1; gag
   7310..7543    +  misc_feature   RRE: The Rev response element (RRE) of HIV-1 allows for Rev-dependent mRNA export from the nucleus to the cytoplasm.
   7920..8020    +  CDS            Rev (fragment): human immunodeficiency virus 1 (HIV-1) Rev protein; rev; enhances nuclear export of unspliced and incompletely spliced viral mRNAs
   8035..8150    +  misc_feature   cPPT/CTS: central polypurine tract and central termination sequence of HIV-1 (lacking the first T)
