[The description below was written by a language model from this plasmid's Addgene catalogue record and pLannotate feature annotations shown in this document.]
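Description:
ID1-pLVXT is a doxycycline-inducible lentiviral expression plasmid built on the Clontech pLVX-Tight-Puro backbone. It carries the mouse Id1 coding sequence, about 447 bp, which the record says derives from "806 cells", cloned between BamHI and EcoRI sites. It is propagated in E. coli through a high-copy ColE1/pUC-type origin with ampicillin selection (AmpR, β-lactamase). The sequenced plasmid is about 8.2 kb, consistent with the stated backbone plus insert.

The Id1 open reading frame sits directly downstream of the tight TRE promoter (PTight), which consists of seven tet operator repeats fused to a minimal CMV promoter. This promoter is essentially silent unless a tetracycline-controlled transactivator is present. No transactivator is encoded on this plasmid, so it must be supplied separately in the target cells for doxycycline to control expression. The automated annotation labels the insert by similarity to human ID1, but the catalogue entry specifies the mouse gene. ID1 is a helix-loop-helix protein that lacks a DNA-binding basic region. It inhibits bHLH transcription factors by forming heterodimers with them.

Downstream of the insert, a mouse PGK promoter drives puromycin N-acetyltransferase for selection of transduced mammalian cells, and a WPRE follows to enhance transcript stability and expression. The cassette is framed by HIV-1 LTR sequences and includes the Ψ packaging signal, a partial gag region, the RRE for Rev-dependent RNA export, and the cPPT/CTS. These elements allow the RNA genome to be packaged into lentiviral particles when helper functions are provided in trans, and then stably integrated. The associated publication title indicates the construct was used for inducible ID1 expression in work on escape from TGF-β tumor suppression in pancreatic cancer.
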