Addgene plasmid #119280: ID1-pLVXT
Purpose: Doxycycline-inducible mouse ID1 from 806 cells
Depositing lab: Joan Massague. Depositing organization: Memorial Sloan-Kettering Cancer Center. Publication: ID1 mediates escape from TGF-beta tumor suppression in pancreatic cancer. Huang YH, Hu J, Chen F, Lecomte N, Basnet H, David CJ, Witkin MD, Allen PJ, Leach SD, Hollmann TJ, Iacobuzio-Donahue CA, Massague J. Cancer Discov. 2019 Oct 3. pii: 2159-8290.CD-19-0529. doi: 10.1158/2159-8290.CD-19-0529. PubMed 31582374.
Backbone
  Vector backbone: pLVX-tight-Puro
  Backbone manufacturer: Clontech
  Backbone size w/o insert (bp): 7800
  Vector type: Mammalian Expression
  Selectable markers: Puromycin
Growth in bacteria
  Bacterial resistance: Ampicillin, 100 μg/mL
  Growth temperature: 37°C
  Growth strain: DH5alpha
  Copy number: Unknown
Gene/Insert
  Gene/Insert name: Id1
  Species: M. musculus (mouse)
  Insert size (bp): 447
  Entrez Gene: Id1 (a.k.a. AI323524, D2Wsu140e, Idb1, bHLHb24)
  Promoter: TRE
  Cloning method: Restriction Enzyme; 5′ cloning site BamHI (unknown if destroyed); 3′ cloning site EcoRI (unknown if destroyed)
  Sequencing primers: 5′ pLVXT
Terms and licenses: Academic/Nonprofit Terms; Industry Terms: Not Available to Industry
How to cite: ID1-pLVXT was a gift from Joan Massague (Addgene plasmid # 119280 ; http://n2t.net/addgene:119280 ; RRID:Addgene_119280)
